Addgene plasmid #168265: LiPOP1-NanoLuc
Purpose: Chemo-optogenetic control of necroptotic cell death by coupling LiPOP1 with NanoLuc-aided bioluminescence optogenetic stimulation (NanoLOGS)
Depositing lab: Yubin Zhou. Depositing organization: Texas A&M University. Publication: Optogenetic Control of Non-Apoptotic Cell Death. He L, Huang Z, Huang K, Chen R, Nguyen NT, Wang R, Cai X, Huang Z, Siwko S, Walker JR, Han G, Zhou Y, Jing J. Adv Sci (Weinh). 2021 May 6;8(13):2100424. doi: 10.1002/advs.202100424. eCollection 2021 Jul. PubMed 34540558.
Backbone
  Vector backbone: mCherry2-N1
  Backbone manufacturer: Addgene
  Backbone size w/o insert (bp): 4750
  Total vector size (bp): 7122
  Vector type: Mammalian Expression
  Selectable markers: Neomycin (select with G418)
Growth in bacteria
  Bacterial resistance: Kanamycin, 50 μg/mL
  Growth temperature: 37°C
  Growth strain: DH5alpha
  Copy number: High Copy
Gene/Insert
  Gene/Insert name: MLKL(1-125)
  Species: H. sapiens (human)
  Mutation: H15A, K16A, R17A
  GenBank ID: NM_152649.3
  Entrez Gene: MLKL (a.k.a. hMLKL)
  Promoter: CMV
  Tag / fusion protein: mCherry, NanoLuc, CRY2-PHR (C terminal on insert)
  Cloning method: Restriction Enzyme; 5′ cloning site NheI (not destroyed); 3′ cloning site NheI (not destroyed)
  Sequencing primers: 5′ CMV-For; 3′ Sv40pA-R
Terms and licenses: Academic/Nonprofit Terms; Industry Terms: Not Available to Industry
How to cite: LiPOP1-NanoLuc was a gift from Yubin Zhou (Addgene plasmid # 168265 ; http://n2t.net/addgene:168265 ; RRID:Addgene_168265)
