[The description below was written by a language model from this plasmid's Addgene catalogue record and pLannotate feature annotations shown in this document.]
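Description:
LiPOP1-NanoLuc is a mammalian expression plasmid built on the mCherry2-N1 backbone, a high-copy vector carrying a ColE1/pUC-type origin for propagation in E. coli and an f1 origin. A single NeoR/KanR (aminoglycoside phosphotransferase) gene provides both selections. It is driven by a bacterial bla promoter for kanamycin resistance in bacteria and by the SV40 enhancer/early promoter, with an HSV TK polyadenylation signal, for G418 selection in mammalian cells. The catalogue lists a total size of 7,122 bp, while the sequenced record annotated here is 7,097 nt. The short large T antigen, ble and bGH poly(A) hits in the feature table are fragments and appear to be backbone remnants or partial matches rather than functional parts.

The payload is a single fusion open reading frame under the CMV enhancer/promoter, terminated by the SV40 poly(A) signal. It begins with the N-terminal region of human MLKL (residues 1–125), carrying H15A, K16A and R17A substitutions. MLKL is the pseudokinase that executes necroptosis by oligomerising and damaging the plasma membrane. This fragment is followed in turn by mCherry, NanoLuc luciferase and the photolyase homology region (PHR) of Arabidopsis CRY2. CRY2-PHR is a blue-light-responsive module commonly used to drive light-induced clustering, which here would presumably oligomerise the MLKL fragment, and mCherry allows the fusion to be visualised. According to the stated purpose, the built-in NanoLuc supplies bioluminescence as the stimulating light (NanoLOGS). This gives combined chemical and optogenetic control of necroptotic cell death in place of, or alongside, external illumination.
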