Features (pLannotate 1.2.2; 17 found; start..end, strand, type, name):
      1..304     +  enhancer       CMV enhancer: human cytomegalovirus immediate early enhancer
    305..508     +  promoter       CMV promoter: human cytomegalovirus (CMV) immediate early promoter
    537..926     +  CDS            MLKL (fragment): MLKL_HUMAN - Experimental evidence at protein level: Swiss-Prot protein existence level 1. Pseudokinase that plays a key role in TNF-induced necroptosis, a programmed cell death process (PubMed:22265413, PubMed:22265414, PubMed:22421439, PubMed:24316671). Does not have protein kinase activity (PubMed:22265413, PubMed:22265414, PubMed:22421439, PubMed:24316671). Activated following phosphorylation by RIPK3, leading to homotrimerization, localization to the plasma membrane and execution of programmed necrosis characterized by calcium influx and plasma membrane damage (PubMed:22265413, PubMed:222
    933..1640    +  CDS            mCherry: mCherry is a basic (constitutively fluorescent) red fluorescent protein published in 2004, derived from Discosoma sp.. It is reported to be a very rapidly-maturing monomer with low acid sensitivity.
   1659..2171    +  CDS            Nluc: NanoLuc® luciferase human codon-optimized
   2199..3692    +  CDS            CRY2 (fragment): CRY2_ARATH - Also known as PHH1 From Arabidopsis thaliana (Mouse-ear cress).
   3718..3802    +  CDS            large T antigen (fragment): large T antigen from SV40 (simian virus 40)
   3825..3946    +  polyA_signal   SV40 poly(A) signal: SV40 polyadenylation signal
   3980..4408    -  rep_origin     f1 ori (sequence partly withheld): f1 bacteriophage origin of replication; arrow indicates direction of (+) strand synthesis
   4435..4539    +  promoter       AmpR promoter: bla
   4541..4898    +  promoter       SV40 promoter: SV40 enhancer and early promoter
   4933..5727    +  CDS            NeoR/KanR: aminoglycoside phosphotransferase from Tn5; aph(3')-II (or nptII); confers resistance to neomycin, kanamycin, and G418 (Geneticin®)
   5748..5900    +  CDS            ble (fragment): BLE_KLEPN - Experimental evidence at protein level: Swiss-Prot protein existence level 1. Binding protein with a strong affinity to the bleomycin family of antibiotics. Binds to CL990; an antimitotic-antibiotic compound. From Klebsiella pneumoniae.
   5959..6006    +  polyA_signal   HSV TK poly(A) signal: herpes simplex virus thymidine kinase polyadenylation signal (Cole and Stacy, 1985)
   6097..6113    -  polyA_signal   bGH poly(A) signal (fragment): bovine growth hormone polyadenylation signal
   6335..6923    +  rep_origin     ori: high-copy-number ColE1/pMB1/pBR322/pUC origin of replication
   7038..7097    +  enhancer       CMV enhancer (fragment): human cytomegalovirus immediate early enhancer
>Addgene plasmid #168265 | LiPOP1-NanoLuc | addgene full sequence | sequence record 334508 | Addgene NGS Result
CGTTACATAACTTACGGTAAATGGCCCGCCTGGCTGACCGCCCAACGACCCCCGCCCATTGACGTCAATA
ATGACGTATGTTCCCATAGTAACGCCAATAGGGACTTTCCATTGACGTCAATGGGTGGAGTATTTACGGT
AAACTGCCCACTTGGCAGTACATCAAGTGTATCATATGCCAAGTACGCCCCCTATTGACGTCAATGACGG
TAAATGGCCCGCCTGGCATTATGCCCAGTACATGACCTTATGGGACTTTCCTACTTGGCAGTACATCTAC
GTATTAGTCATCGCTATTACCATGGTGATGCGGTTTTGGCAGTACATCAATGGGCGTGGATAGCGGTTTG
ACTCACGGGGATTTCCAAGTCTCCACCCCATTGACGTCAATGGGAGTTTGTTTTGGCACCAAAATCAACG
GGACTTTCCAAAATGTCGTAACAACTCCGCCCCATTGACGCAAATGGGCGGTAGGCGTGTACGGTGGGAG
GTCTATATAAGCAGAGCTGGTTTAGTGAACCGTCAGATCCGCTAGCATGGAAAATTTGAAGCATATTATC
ACCCTTGGCCAGGTCATCGCCGCAGCGTGTGAAGAGATGAAATACTGCAAGAAACAGTGCCGGCGCCTGG
GCCACCGCGTCCTCGGCCTGATCAAGCCTCTGGAGATGCTCCAGGACCAAGGAAAGAGGAGCGTGCCCTC
TGAGAAGTTAACCACAGCCATGAACCGCTTCAAGGCTGCCCTGGAGGAGGCTAATGGGGAGATAGAAAAG
TTCAGCAATAGATCCAATATCTGCAGGTTTCTAACAGCAAGCCAGGACAAAATACTCTTCAAGGACGTGA
ACAGGAAGCTGAGTGATGTCTGGAAGGAGCTCTCGCTGTTACTTCAGGTTGAGCAACGCATGCCTGTTTC
AGGAAGCGGTGCTAGCGGTGGAATGGTGAGCAAGGGCGAGGAGGATAACATGGCCATCATCAAGGAGTTC
ATGCGCTTCAAGGTGCACATGGAGGGCTCCGTGAACGGCCACGAGTTCGAGATCGAGGGCGAGGGCGAGG
GCCGCCCCTACGAGGGCACCCAGACCGCCAAGCTGAAGGTGACCAAGGGTGGCCCCCTGCCCTTCGCCTG
GGACATCCTGTCCCCTCAGTTCATGTACGGCTCCAAGGCCTACGTGAAGCACCCCGCCGACATCCCCGAC
TACTTGAAGCTGTCCTTCCCCGAGGGCTTCAAGTGGGAGCGCGTGATGAACTTCGAGGACGGCGGCGTGG
TGACCGTGACCCAGGACTCCTCCCTGCAGGACGGCGAGTTCATCTACAAGGTGAAGCTGCGCGGCACCAA
CTTCCCCTCCGACGGCCCCGTAATGCAGAAGAAGACCATGGGCTGGGAGGCCTCCTCCGAGCGGATGTAC
CCCGAGGACGGCGCCCTGAAGGGCGAGATCAAGCAGAGGCTGAAGCTGAAGGACGGCGGCCACTACGACG
CTGAGGTCAAGACCACCTACAAGGCCAAGAAGCCCGTGCAGCTGCCCGGCGCCTACAACGTCAACATCAA
GTTGGACATCACCTCCCACAACGAGGACTACACCATCGTGGAACAGTACGAACGCGCCGAGGGCCGCCTC
TCCACCGGCGGCATGGACGAGCTGTACAAGGGTAGCGGACCACCGGTCATGGTCTTCACACTCGAAGATT
TCGTTGGGGACTGGCGACAGACAGCCGGCTACAACCTGGACCAAGTCCTTGAACAGGGAGGTGTGTCCAG
TTTGTTTCAGAATCTCGGGGTGTCCGTAACTCCGATCCAAAGGATTGTCCTGAGCGGTGAAAATGGGCTG
AAGATCGACATCCATGTCATCATCCCGTATGAAGGTCTGAGCGGCGACCAAATGGGCCAGATCGAAAAAA
TTTTTAAGGTGGTGTACCCTGTGGATGATCATCACTTTAAGGTGATCCTGCACTATGGCACACTGGTAAT
CGACGGGGTTACGCCGAACATGATCGACTATTTCGGACGGCCGTATGAAGGCATCGCCGTGTTCGACGGC
AAAAAGATCACTGTAACAGGGACCCTGTGGAACGGCAACAAAATTATCGACGAGCGCCTGATCAACCCCG
ACGGCTCCCTGCTGTTCCGAGTAACCATCAACGGAGTGACCGGCTGGCGGCTGTGCGAACGCATTCTGGC
GCCACCGGTGCGGCCGCATTTAATTAAAATGAAGATGGACAAAAAGACCATCGTCTGGTTTCGGAGAGAT
TTGAGAATAGAAGATAATCCCGCGCTCGCCGCCGCGGCCCACGAGGGTTCCGTCTTCCCCGTTTTCATTT
GGTGTCCTGAAGAAGAAGGCCAGTTTTATCCCGGAAGGGCCTCTAGGTGGTGGATGAAGCAAAGTCTGGC
CCATCTTAGCCAGTCACTGAAAGCACTGGGCAGTGATCTTACCCTGATCAAGACACACAATACCATCTCT
GCCATCCTCGACTGCATCAGGGTGACCGGCGCAACGAAAGTCGTGTTTAACCACCTGTACGATCCAGTTA
GTCTGGTGCGCGACCACACTGTGAAGGAGAAGCTGGTGGAACGGGGGATCAGTGTGCAGAGCTACAACGG
GGACCTTCTGTACGAGCCATGGGAGATCTATTGCGAGAAAGGGAAACCGTTCACCTCCTTCAACAGTTAC
TGGAAGAAATGTTTGGATATGTCAATAGAGTCCGTTATGTTGCCCCCTCCCTGGAGACTGATGCCGATTA
CTGCTGCTGCAGAGGCCATCTGGGCCTGCTCCATCGAGGAACTCGGTCTGGAAAATGAAGCAGAAAAGCC
AAGCAATGCACTTCTCACTAGAGCCTGGAGCCCCGGCTGGTCTAATGCCGACAAGCTGCTTAACGAGTTC
ATCGAAAAACAACTGATTGACTACGCGAAGAACTCCAAGAAAGTGGTAGGTAACTCAACTAGCTTGCTCT
CTCCATATCTCCATTTTGGCGAGATTTCTGTCCGCCATGTATTTCAGTGCGCTCGGATGAAACAGATTAT
CTGGGCTCGCGATAAAAACAGCGAAGGCGAAGAAAGCGCCGATCTGTTCCTGCGAGGGATCGGACTTCGG
GAATACTCCCGGTATATATGTTTCAACTTTCCATTCACACACGAGCAGAGTCTGTTGTCCCACCTCAGGT
TCTTCCCCTGGGACGCCGATGTCGACAAATTCAAGGCATGGAGACAGGGAAGGACAGGGTACCCACTCGT
GGATGCTGGCATGAGAGAGCTCTGGGCTACAGGCTGGATGCACAACCGCATCCGGGTAATCGTGTCCTCA
TTTGCTGTCAAGTTTCTGCTCCTGCCTTGGAAATGGGGAATGAAGTACTTTTGGGATACCCTTCTCGACG
CCGACTTGGAGTGTGACATTCTGGGATGGCAATATATTAGCGGGTCAATTCCTGACGGCCATGAGTTGGA
CAGGTTGGACAATCCGGCCTTGCAGGGAGCTAAGTATGATCCCGAAGGAGAGTATATTCGACAGTGGCTC
CCCGAGCTGGCCCGACTTCCTACGGAGTGGATTCACCATCCTTGGGACGCACCACTGACAGTGCTCAAGG
CAAGCGGGGTGGAGCTGGGCACCAATTACGCTAAGCCTATAGTTGATATAGATACAGCACGCGAGCTGCT
GGCTAAAGCGATCTCTCGCACTCGGGAGGCGCAGATTATGATCGGTGCTGCCTAGGGATCCACCGGATCT
AGATAACTGATCATAATCAGCCATACCACATTTGTAGAGGTTTTACTTGCTTTAAAAAACCTCCCACACC
TCCCCCTGAACCTGAAACATAAAATGAATGCAATTGTTGTTGTTAACTTGTTTATTGCAGCTTATAATGG
TTACAAATAAAGCAATAGCATCACAAATTTCACAAATAAAGCATTTTTTTCACTGCATTCTAGTTGTGGT
TTGTCCAAACTCATCAATGTATCTTAACGCGTAAATTGTAAGCGTTAATATTTTGTTAAAATTCGCGTTA
AATTTTTGTTAAATCAGCTCATTTTTTAACCAATAGGCCGAAATCGGCAAAATCCCTTATAAATCAAAAG
AATAGACCGAGATAGGGT
[37 nt withheld, positions 4079-4115]
AAAGAACGTGGACTCCAACGTCAAAGG
[49 nt withheld, positions 4143-4191]
T
[91 nt withheld, positions 4193-4283]
G
[124 nt withheld, positions 4285-4408]
CAGGTGGCACTTTTCGGGGAAATGTGCGCGGAACCCCTATTTGTTTATTTTTCTAAATACATTCAAATAT
GTATCCGCTCATGAGACAATAACCCTGATAAATGCTTCAATAATATTGAAAAAGGAAGAGTCCTGAGGCG
GAAAGAACCAGCTGTGGAATGTGTGTCAGTTAGGGTGTGGAAAGTCCCCAGGCTCCCCAGCAGGCAGAAG
TATGCAAAGCATGCATCTCAATTAGTCAGCAACCAGGTGTGGAAAGTCCCCAGGCTCCCCAGCAGGCAGA
AGTATGCAAAGCATGCATCTCAATTAGTCAGCAACCATAGTCCCGCCCCTAACTCCGCCCATCCCGCCCC
TAACTCCGCCCAGTTCCGCCCATTCTCCGCCCCATGGCTGACTAATTTTTTTTATTTATGCAGAGGCCGA
GGCCGCCTCGGCCTCTGAGCTATTCCAGAAGTAGTGAGGAGGCTTTTTTGGAGGCCTAGGCTTTTGCAAA
GATCGATCAAGAGACAGGATGAGGATCGTTTCGCATGATTGAACAAGATGGATTGCACGCAGGTTCTCCG
GCCGCTTGGGTGGAGAGGCTATTCGGCTATGACTGGGCACAACAGACAATCGGCTGCTCTGATGCCGCCG
TGTTCCGGCTGTCAGCGCAGGGGCGCCCGGTTCTTTTTGTCAAGACCGACCTGTCCGGTGCCCTGAATGA
ACTGCAAGACGAGGCAGCGCGGCTATCGTGGCTGGCCACGACGGGCGTTCCTTGCGCAGCTGTGCTCGAC
GTTGTCACTGAAGCGGGAAGGGACTGGCTGCTATTGGGCGAAGTGCCGGGGCAGGATCTCCTGTCATCTC
ACCTTGCTCCTGCCGAGAAAGTATCCATCATGGCTGATGCAATGCGGCGGCTGCATACGCTTGATCCGGC
TACCTGCCCATTCGACCACCAAGCGAAACATCGCATCGAGCGAGCACGTACTCGGATGGAAGCCGGTCTT
GTCGATCAGGATGATCTGGACGAAGAGCATCAGGGGCTCGCGCCAGCCGAACTGTTCGCCAGGCTCAAGG
CGAGCATGCCCGACGGCGAGGATCTCGTCGTGACCCATGGCGATGCCTGCTTGCCGAATATCATGGTGGA
AAATGGCCGCTTTTCTGGATTCATCGACTGTGGCCGGCTGGGTGTGGCGGACCGCTATCAGGACATAGCG
TTGGCTACCCGTGATATTGCTGAAGAGCTTGGCGGCGAATGGGCTGACCGCTTCCTCGTGCTTTACGGTA
TCGCCGCTCCCGATTCGCAGCGCATCGCCTTCTATCGCCTTCTTGACGAGTTCTTCTGAGCGGGACTCTG
GGGTTCGAAATGACCGACCAAGCGACGCCCAACCTGCCATCACGAGATTTCGATTCCACCGCCGCCTTCT
ATGAAAGGTTGGGCTTCGGAATCGTTTTCCGGGACGCCGGCTGGATGATCCTCCAGCGCGGGGATCTCAT
GCTGGAGTTCTTCGCCCACCCTAGGGGGAGGCTAACTGAAACACGGAAGGAGACAATACCGGAAGGAACC
CGCGCTATGACGGCAATAAAAAGACAGAATAAAACGCACGGTGTTGGGTCGTTTGTTCATAAACGCGGGG
TTCGGTCCCAGGGCTGGCACTCTGTCGATACCCCACCGAGACCCCATTGGGGCCAATACGCCCGCGTTTC
TTCCTTTTCCCCACCCCACCCCCCAAGTTCGGGTGAAGGCCCAGGGCTCGCAGCCAACGTCGGGGCGGCA
GGCCCTGCCATAGCCTCAGGTTACTCATATATACTTTAGATTGATTTAAAACTTCATTTTTAATTTAAAA
GGATCTAGGTGAAGATCCTTTTTGATAATCTCATGACCAAAATCCCTTAACGTGAGTTTTCGTTCCACTG
AGCGTCAGACCCCGTAGAAAAGATCAAAGGATCTTCTTGAGATCCTTTTTTTCTGCGCGTAATCTGCTGC
TTGCAAACAAAAAAACCACCGCTACCAGCGGTGGTTTGTTTGCCGGATCAAGAGCTACCAACTCTTTTTC
CGAAGGTAACTGGCTTCAGCAGAGCGCAGATACCAAATACTGTTCTTCTAGTGTAGCCGTAGTTAGGCCA
CCACTTCAAGAACTCTGTAGCACCGCCTACATACCTCGCTCTGCTAATCCTGTTACCAGTGGCTGCTGCC
AGTGGCGATAAGTCGTGTCTTACCGGGTTGGACTCAAGACGATAGTTACCGGATAAGGCGCAGCGGTCGG
GCTGAACGGGGGGTTCGTGCACACAGCCCAGCTTGGAGCGAACGACCTACACCGAACTGAGATACCTACA
GCGTGAGCTATGAGAAAGCGCCACGCTTCCCGAAGGGAGAAAGGCGGACAGGTATCCGGTAAGCGGCAGG
GTCGGAACAGGAGAGCGCACGAGGGAGCTTCCAGGGGGAAACGCCTGGTATCTTTATAGTCCTGTCGGGT
TTCGCCACCTCTGACTTGAGCGTCGATTTTTGTGATGCTCGTCAGGGGGGCGGAGCCTATGGAAAAACGC
CAGCAACGCGGCCTTTTTACGGTTCCTGGCCTTTTGCTGGCCTTTTGCTCACATGTTCTTTCCTGCGTTA
TCCCCTGATTCTGTGGATAACCGTATTACCGCCATGCATTAGTTATTAATAGTAATCAATTACGGGGTCA
TTAGTTCATAGCCCATATATGGAGTTCCG
